>Addgene plasmid #158034 | pLKO-Cre sgAdam10 v3 | addgene full sequence | sequence record 313306 | Addgene NGS Result
TTGGGGTTGCGCCTTTTCCAAGGCAGCCCTGGGTTTGCGCAGGGACGCGGCTGCTCTGGGCGTGGTTCCG
GGAAACGCAGCGGCGCCGACCCTGGGTCTCGCACATTCTTCACGTCCGTTCGCAGCGTCACCCGGATCTT
CGCCGCTACCCTTGTGGGCCCCCCGGCGACGCTTCCTGCTCCGCCCCTAAGTCGGGAAGGTTCCTTGCGG
TTCGCGGCGTGCCGGACGTGACAAACGGAAGCCGCAGGTCTCACTAGTACCCTCGCAGACGGACAGCGCC
AGGGAGCAATGGCAGCGCGCCGACCGCGATGGGCTGTGGCCAATAGCGGCTGCTCAGCAGGGCGCGCCGA
GAGCAGCGGCCGGGAAGGGGCGGTGCGGGAGGCGGGGTGTGGGGCGGTAGTGTGGGCCCTGTTCCTGCCC
GCGCGGTGTTCCGCATTCTGCAAGCCTCCGGAGCGCACGTCGGCAGTCGGCTCCCTCGTTGACCGAATCA
CCGACCTCTCTCCCCAGGGGGATCCCGGGTCGACATCAAGCTTGGCCACCATGGTGCCCAAGAAGAAGAG
GAAAGTCTCCAACCTGCTGACTGTGCACCAAAACCTGCCTGCCCTCCCTGTGGATGCCACCTCTGATGAA
GTCAGGAAGAACCTGATGGACATGTTCAGGGACAGGCAGGCCTTCTCTGAACACACCTGGAAGATGCTCC
TGTCTGTGTGCAGATCCTGGGCTGCCTGGTGCAAGCTGAACAACAGGAAATGGTTCCCTGCTGAACCTGA
GGATGTGAGGGACTACCTCCTGTACCTGCAAGCCAGAGGCCTGGCTGTGAAGACCATCCAACAGCACCTG
GGCCAGCTCAACATGCTGCACAGGAGATCTGGCCTGCCTCGCCCTTCTGACTCCAATGCTGTGTCCCTGG
TGATGAGGAGAATCAGAAAGGAGAATGTGGATGCTGGGGAGAGAGCCAAGCAGGCCCTGGCCTTTGAACG
CACTGACTTTGACCAAGTCAGATCCCTGATGGAGAACTCTGACAGATGCCAGGACATCAGGAACCTGGCC
TTCCTGGGCATTGCCTACAACACCCTGCTGCGCATTGCCGAAATTGCCAGAATCAGAGTGAAGGACATCT
CCCGCACCGATGGTGGGAGAATGCTGATCCACATTGGCAGGACCAAGACCCTGGTGTCCACAGCTGGTGT
GGAGAAGGCCCTGTCCCTGGGGGTTACCAAGCTGGTGGAGAGATGGATCTCTGTGTCTGGTGTGGCTGAT
GACCCCAACAACTACCTGTTCTGCCGGGTCAGAAAGAATGGTGTGGCTGCCCCTTCTGCCACCTCCCAAC
TGTCCACCCGGGCCCTGGAAGGGATCTTTGAGGCCACCCACCGCCTGATCTATGGTGCCAAGGATGACTC
TGGGCAGAGATACCTGGCCTGGTCTGGCCACTCTGCCAGAGTGGGTGCTGCCAGGGACATGGCCAGGGCT
GGTGTGTCCATCCCTGAAATCATGCAGGCTGGTGGCTGGACCAATGTGAACATTGTGATGAACTACATCA
GAAACCTGGACTCTGAGACTGGGGCCATGGTGAGGCTTCTAGAGGATGGGGACTGAAAATGCATCGGTAC
CTTTAAGACCAATGACTTACAAGGCAGCTGTAGATCTTAGCCACTTTTTAAAAGAAAAGGGGGGACTGGA
AGGGCTAATTCACTCCCAACGAAGACAAGATCTGCTTTTTGCTTGTACTGGGTCTCTCTGGTTAGACCAG
ATCTGAGCCTGGGAGCTCTCTGGCTAACTAGGGAACCCACTGCTTAAGCCTCAATAAAGCTTGCCTTGAG
TGCTTCAAGTAGTGTGTGCCCGTCTGTTGTGTGACTCTGGTAACTAGAGATCCCTCAGACCCTTTTAGTC
AGTGTGGAAAATCTCTAGCAGTAGTAGTTCATGTCATCTTATTATTCAGTATTTATAACTTGCAAAGAAA
TGAATATCAGAGAGTGAGAGGAACTTGTTTATTGCAGCTTATAATGGTTACAAATAAAGCAATAGCATCA
CAAATTTCACAAATAAAGCATTTTTTTCACTGCATTCTAGTTGTGGTTTGTCCAAACTCATCAATGTATC
TTATCATGTCTGGCTCTAGCTATCCCGCCCCTAACTCCGCCCATCCCGCCCCTAACTCCGCCCAGTTCCG
CCCATTCTCCGCCCCATGGCTGACTAATTTTTTTTATTTATGCAGAGGCCGAGGCCGCCTCGGCCTCTGA
GCTATTCCAGAAGTAGTGAGGAGGCTTTTTTGGAGGCCTAGGGACGTACCCAATTCGCCCTATAGTGAGT
CGTATTACGCGCGCTCACTGGCCGTCGTTTTACAACGTCGTGACTGGGAAAACCCTGGCGTTACCCAACT
TAATCGCCTTGCAGCACATCCCCCTTTCGCCAGCTGGCGTAATAGCGAAGAGGCCCGCACCGATCGCCCT
TCCCAACAGTTGCGCAGCCTGAATGGCGAATGGG
[124 nt withheld, positions 2485-2608]
C
[91 nt withheld, positions 2610-2700]
A
[49 nt withheld, positions 2702-2750]
CCTTTGACGTTGGAGTCCACGTTCTTT
[37 nt withheld, positions 2778-2814]
ACCCTATCTCGGTCTATTCTTTTGATTTATAAGGGATTTTGCCGATTTCGGCCTATTGGTTAAAAAATGA
GCTGATTTAACAAAAATTTAACGCGAATTTTAACAAAATATTAACGCTTACAATTTAGGTGGCACTTTTC
GGGGAAATGTGCGCGGAACCCCTATTTGTTTATTTTTCTAAATACATTCAAATATGTATCCGCTCATGAG
ACAATAACCCTGATAAATGCTTCAATAATATTGAAAAAGGAAGAGTATGAGTATTCAACATTTCCGTGTC
GCCCTTATTCCCTTTTTTGCGGCATTTTGCCTTCCTGTTTTTGCTCACCCAGAAACGCTGGTGAAAGTAA
AAGATGCTGAAGATCAGTTGGGTGCACGAGTGGGTTACATCGAACTGGATCTCAACAGCGGTAAGATCCT
TGAGAGTTTTCGCCCCGAAGAACGTTTTCCAATGATGAGCACTTTTAAAGTTCTGCTATGTGGCGCGGTA
TTATCCCGTATTGACGCCGGGCAAGAGCAACTCGGTCGCCGCATACACTATTCTCAGAATGACTTGGTTG
AGTACTCACCAGTCACAGAAAAGCATCTTACGGATGGCATGACAGTAAGAGAATTATGCAGTGCTGCCAT
AACCATGAGTGATAACACTGCGGCCAACTTACTTCTGACAACGATCGGAGGACCGAAGGAGCTAACCGCT
TTTTTGCACAACATGGGGGATCATGTAACTCGCCTTGATCGTTGGGAACCGGAGCTGAATGAAGCCATAC
CAAACGACGAGCGTGACACCACGATGCCTGTAGCAATGGCAACAACGTTGCGCAAACTATTAACTGGCGA
ACTACTTACTCTAGCTTCCCGGCAACAATTAATAGACTGGATGGAGGCGGATAAAGTTGCAGGACCACTT
CTGCGCTCGGCCCTTCCGGCTGGCTGGTTTATTGCTGATAAATCTGGAGCCGGTGAGCGTGGGTCTCGCG
GTATCATTGCAGCACTGGGGCCAGATGGTAAGCCCTCCCGTATCGTAGTTATCTACACGACGGGGAGTCA
GGCAACTATGGATGAACGAAATAGACAGATCGCTGAGATAGGTGCCTCACTGATTAAGCATTGGTAACTG
TCAGACCAAGTTTACTCATATATACTTTAGATTGATTTAAAACTTCATTTTTAATTTAAAAGGATCTAGG
TGAAGATCCTTTTTGATAATCTCATGACCAAAATCCCTTAACGTGAGTTTTCGTTCCACTGAGCGTCAGA
CCCCGTAGAAAAGATCAAAGGATCTTCTTGAGATCCTTTTTTTCTGCGCGTAATCTGCTGCTTGCAAACA
AAAAAACCACCGCTACCAGCGGTGGTTTGTTTGCCGGATCAAGAGCTACCAACTCTTTTTCCGAAGGTAA
CTGGCTTCAGCAGAGCGCAGATACCAAATACTGTTCTTCTAGTGTAGCCGTAGTTAGGCCACCACTTCAA
GAACTCTGTAGCACCGCCTACATACCTCGCTCTGCTAATCCTGTTACCAGTGGCTGCTGCCAGTGGCGAT
AAGTCGTGTCTTACCGGGTTGGACTCAAGACGATAGTTACCGGATAAGGCGCAGCGGTCGGGCTGAACGG
GGGGTTCGTGCACACAGCCCAGCTTGGAGCGAACGACCTACACCGAACTGAGATACCTACAGCGTGAGCT
ATGAGAAAGCGCCACGCTTCCCGAAGGGAGAAAGGCGGACAGGTATCCGGTAAGCGGCAGGGTCGGAACA
GGAGAGCGCACGAGGGAGCTTCCAGGGGGAAACGCCTGGTATCTTTATAGTCCTGTCGGGTTTCGCCACC
TCTGACTTGAGCGTCGATTTTTGTGATGCTCGTCAGGGGGGCGGAGCCTATGGAAAAACGCCAGCAACGC
GGCCTTTTTACGGTTCCTGGCCTTTTGCTGGCCTTTTGCTCACATGTTCTTTCCTGCGTTATCCCCTGAT
TCTGTGGATAACCGTATTACCGCCTTTGAGTGAGCTGATACCGCTCGCCGCAGCCGAACGACCGAGCGCA
GCGAGTCAGTGAGCGAGGAAGCGGAAGAGCGCCCAATACGCAAACCGCCTCTCCCCGCGCGTTGGCCGAT
TCATTAATGCAGCTGGCACGACAGGTTTCCCGACTGGAAAGCGGGCAGTGAGCGCAACGCAATTAATGTG
AGTTAGCTCACTCATTAGGCACCCCAGGCTTTACACTTTATGCTTCCGGCTCGTATGTTGTGTGGAATTG
TGAGCGGATAACAATTTCACACAGGAAACAGCTATGACCATGATTACGCCAAGCGCGCAATTAACCCTCA
CTAAAGGGAACAAAAGCTGGAGCTGCAAGCTTAATGTAGTCTTATGCAATACTCTTGTAGTCTTGCAACA
TGGTAACGATGAGTTAGCAACATGCCTTACAAGGAGAGAAAAAGCACCGTGCATGCCGATTGGTGGAAGT
AAGGTGGTACGATCGTGCCTTATTAGGAAGGCAACAGACGGGTCTGACATGGATTGGACGAACCACTGAA
TTGCCGCATTGCAGAGATATTGTATTTAAGTGCCTAGCTCGATACATAAACGGGTCTCTCTGGTTAGACC
AGATCTGAGCCTGGGAGCTCTCTGGCTAACTAGGGAACCCACTGCTTAAGCCTCAATAAAGCTTGCCTTG
AGTGCTTCAAGTAGTGTGTGCCCGTCTGTTGTGTGACTCTGGTAACTAGAGATCCCTCAGACCCTTTTAG
TCAGTGTGGAAAATCTCTAGCAGTGGCGCCCGAACAGGGACTTGAAAGCGAAAGGGAAACCAGAGGAGCT
CTCTCGACGCAGGACTCGGCTTGCTGAAGCGCGCACGGCAAGAGGCGAGGGGCGGCGACTGGTGAGTACG
CCAAAAATTTTGACTAGCGGAGGCTAGAAGGAGAGAGATGGGTGCGAGAGCGTCAGTATTAAGCGGGGGA
GAATTAGATCGCGATGGGAAAAAATTCGGTTAAGGCCAGGGGGAAAGAAAAAATATAAATTAAAACATAT
AGTATGGGCAAGCAGGGAGCTAGAACGATTCGCAGTTAATCCTGGCCTGTTAGAAACATCAGAAGGCTGT
AGACAAATACTGGGACAGCTACAACCATCCCTTCAGACAGGATCAGAAGAACTTAGATCATTATATAATA
CAGTAGCAACCCTCTATTGTGTGCATCAAAGGATAGAGATAAAAGACACCAAGGAAGCTTTAGACAAGAT
AGAGGAAGAGCAAAACAAAAGTAAGACCACCGCACAGCAAGCGGCCGCTGATCTTCAGACCTGGAGGAGG
AGATATGAGGGACAATTGGAGAAGTGAATTATATAAATATAAAGTAGTAAAAATTGAACCATTAGGAGTA
GCACCCACCAAGGCAAAGAGAAGAGTGGTGCAGAGAGAAAAAAGAGCAGTGGGAATAGGAGCTTTGTTCC
TTGGGTTCTTGGGAGCAGCAGGAAGCACTATGGGCGCAGCGTCAATGACGCTGACGGTACAGGCCAGACA
ATTATTGTCTGGTATAGTGCAGCAGCAGAACAATTTGCTGAGGGCTATTGAGGCGCAACAGCATCTGTTG
CAACTCACAGTCTGGGGCATCAAGCAGCTCCAGGCAAGAATCCTGGCTGTGGAAAGATACCTAAAGGATC
AACAGCTCCTGGGGATTTGGGGTTGCTCTGGAAAACTCATTTGCACCACTGCTGTGCCTTGGAATGCTAG
TTGGAGTAATAAATCTCTGGAACAGATTTGGAATCACACGACCTGGATGGAGTGGGACAGAGAAATTAAC
AATTACACAAGCTTAATACACTCCTTAATTGAAGAATCGCAAAACCAGCAAGAAAAGAATGAACAAGAAT
TATTGGAATTAGATAAATGGGCAAGTTTGTGGAATTGGTTTAACATAACAAATTGGCTGTGGTATATAAA
ATTATTCATAATGATAGTAGGAGGCTTGGTAGGTTTAAGAATAGTTTTTGCTGTACTTTCTATAGTGAAT
AGAGTTAGGCAGGGATATTCACCATTATCGTTTCAGACCCACCTCCCAACCCCGAGGGGACCCGACAGGC
CCGAAGGAATAGAAGAAGAAGGTGGAGAGAGAGACAGAGACAGATCCATTCGATTAGTGAACGGATCTCG
ACGGTATCGATCACGAGACTAGCCTCGAGCGGCCGCCCCCTTCACCGAGGGCCTATTTCCCATGATTCCT
TCATATTTGCATATACGATACAAGGCTGTTAGAGAGATAATTGGAATTAATTTGACTGTAAACACAAAGA
TATTAGTACAAAATACGTGACGTAGAAAGTAATAATTTCTTGGGTAGTTTGCAGTTTTAAAATTATGTTT
TAAAATGGACTATCATATGCTTACCGTAACTTGAAAGTATTTCGATTTCTTGGCTTTATATATCTTGTGG
AAAGGACGAAACACCGAATTCTGCTCCTCTCCTGGGTTTTAGAGCTAGAAATAGCAAGTTAAAATAAGGC
TAGTCCGTTATCAACTTGAAAAAGTGGCACCGAGTCGGTGCTTTTTTGAATTCTCGACCTCGAGACAAAT
GGCAGTATTCATCCACAATTTTAAAAGAAAAGGGGGGATTGGGGGGTACAGTGCAGGGGAAAGAATAGTA
GACATAATAGCAACAGACATACAAACTAAAGAATTACAAAAACAAATTACAAAAATTCAAAATTTTCGGG
TTTATTACAGGGACAGCAGAGATCCACTTTGGCCGCGGCTCGAGGGGG
Features (pLannotate 1.2.2; 26 found; start..end, strand, type, name):
    568..1593    +  CDS            cre: RECR_BPP1 - Experimental evidence at protein level: Swiss-Prot protein existence level 1. Catalyzes site-specific recombination between two 34-base- pair LOXP sites. Its role is to maintain the phage genome as a monomeric unit-copy plasmid in the lysogenic state. From Escherichia phage P1 (Bacteriophage P1).
   1607..1675    +  CDS            nef (fragment): NEF_HV1Z2 - Experimental evidence at protein level: Swiss-Prot protein existence level 1. Extracellular Nef protein targets CD4(+) T-lymphocytes for apoptosis by interacting with CXCR4 surface receptors. From Human immunodeficiency virus type 1 group M subtype D (isolate Z2/CDC-Z34) (HIV-1).
   1677..1910    +  LTR            3' LTR (ΔU3): self-inactivating 3' long terminal repeat (LTR) from HIV-1
   1982..2103    +  polyA_signal   SV40 poly(A) signal: SV40 polyadenylation signal
   2143..2278    +  rep_origin     SV40 ori: SV40 origin of replication
   2299..2317    -  promoter       T7 promoter: promoter for bacteriophage T7 RNA polymerase
   2325..2480    +  CDS            lacZα (fragment): LacZα fragment of β-galactosidase; lacZ fragment
   2485..2913    +  rep_origin     f1 ori (sequence partly withheld): f1 bacteriophage origin of replication; arrow indicates direction of (+) strand synthesis
   2966..3070    +  promoter       AmpR promoter: bla
   3071..3931    +  CDS            AmpR: β-lactamase; bla; confers resistance to ampicillin, carbenicillin, and related antibiotics
   4102..4690    +  rep_origin     ori: high-copy-number ColE1/pMB1/pBR322/pUC origin of replication
   4873..4965    +  CDS            lacI (fragment): lac repressor; lacI; The lac repressor binds to the lac operator to inhibit transcription in E. coli. This inhibition can be relieved by adding lactose or isopropyl-β-D-thiogalactopyranoside (IPTG).
   4978..4999    +  protein_bind   CAP binding site: CAP binding activates transcription in the presence of cAMP. E. coli catabolite activator protein
   5014..5044    +  promoter       lac promoter: promoter for the E. coli lac operon
   5052..5068    +  protein_bind   lac operator: The lac repressor binds to the lac operator to inhibit transcription in E. coli. This inhibition can be relieved by adding lactose or isopropyl-β-D-thiogalactopyranoside (IPTG). lac repressor encoded by lacI
   5113..5131    +  promoter       T3 promoter: promoter for bacteriophage T3 RNA polymerase
   5159..5385    +  promoter       RSV promoter: Rous sarcoma virus enhancer/promoter
   5386..5566    +  LTR            5' LTR (truncated): truncated 5' long terminal repeat (LTR) from HIV-1
   5613..5738    +  misc_feature   HIV-1 Ψ: packaging signal of human immunodeficiency virus type 1
   5722..6085    +  CDS            HIV-1 gag (fragment): gag protein from human immunodeficiency virus 1; gag
   6231..6464    +  misc_feature   RRE: The Rev response element (RRE) of HIV-1 allows for Rev-dependent mRNA export from the nucleus to the cytoplasm.
   6841..6941    +  CDS            Rev (fragment): human immunodeficiency virus 1 (HIV-1) Rev protein; rev; enhances nuclear export of unspliced and incompletely spliced viral mRNAs
   6991..7231    +  promoter       U6 promoter: RNA polymerase III promoter for human U6 snRNA
   7260..7335    +  misc_RNA       gRNA scaffold: guide RNA scaffold for the Streptococcus pyogenes CRISPR/Cas9 system
   7383..7500    +  misc_feature   cPPT/CTS: central polypurine tract and central termination sequence of HIV-1
   7549..507     +  promoter       hPGK promoter (across the origin): human phosphoglycerate kinase 1 promoter
