[The description below was written by a language model from this plasmid's Addgene catalogue record and pLannotate feature annotations shown in this document.]
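Description:
pLKO-Cre sgAdam10 v3 is a third-generation-style, self-inactivating HIV-1 lentiviral transfer plasmid built on the pLKO-Cre stuffer v3 backbone. It delivers Cre recombinase together with a CRISPR guide RNA against mouse Adam10. The viral genome is transcribed from an RSV promoter fused to a truncated 5' LTR. It carries the Ψ packaging signal with an adjoining gag fragment, the Rev response element for Rev-dependent nuclear export, a cPPT/CTS element, and a ΔU3 3' LTR that disables LTR promoter activity after integration. An SV40 poly(A) signal and SV40 origin lie downstream of the 3' LTR. In bacteria the plasmid is maintained through a ColE1/pUC-type origin and selected with ampicillin via β-lactamase. The catalogue entry nevertheless lists it as low copy and specifies a recombination-resistant strain, which is typical for repeat-containing lentiviral vectors. An f1 origin and remnants of a lac/T7/T3 cloning region are also present.

The payload consists of two expression units. A human U6 RNA polymerase III promoter drives the Adam10-targeting spacer fused to the Streptococcus pyogenes Cas9 gRNA scaffold. The spacer was inserted between BsmBI sites that replaced the stuffer and were destroyed during cloning. Downstream, the human PGK promoter drives the Cre coding sequence. The plasmid encodes no Cas9 and no mammalian selection marker is annotated, so editing depends on Cas9 supplied by the target cells or animal. One plausible arrangement is a Cre-activated (lox-stop-lox) Cas9 allele, in which Cre would switch on both Cas9 and any other floxed alleles in transduced cells, but the record does not state this. The associated publication concerns driver mutations and NOTCH signalling in head and neck squamous cell carcinoma, which suggests use for Adam10 loss-of-function studies in mouse tumour models.
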