Addgene plasmid #158034: pLKO-Cre sgAdam10 v3
Purpose: lenti-viral construct with Cre recombinase and U6 driven sgRNA against mouse Adam10
Depositing lab: Daniel Schramek. Depositing organization: Sinai Health System. Publication: Rare driver mutations in head and neck squamous cell carcinomas converge on NOTCH signaling. Loganathan SK, Schleicher K, Malik A, Quevedo R, Langille E, Teng K, Oh RH, Rathod B, Tsai R, Samavarchi-Tehrani P, Pugh TJ, Gingras AC, Schramek D. Science. 2020 Mar 13;367(6483):1264-1269. doi: 10.1126/science.aax0902. PubMed 32165588.
Backbone
  Vector backbone: pLKO-Cre stuffer v3
  Vector type: Mammalian Expression
Growth in bacteria
  Bacterial resistance: Ampicillin, 100 μg/mL
  Growth temperature: 30°C
  Growth strain: NEB Stable
  Copy number: Low Copy
Gene/Insert
  Gene/Insert name: Adam10 sgRNA
  gRNA/shRNA sequence: Adam10
  Species: M. musculus (mouse)
  Cloning method: Restriction Enzyme; 5′ cloning site BsmBI (destroyed during cloning); 3′ cloning site BsmBI (destroyed during cloning)
  Sequencing primers: 5′ GAGGGCCTATTTCCCATGATTCC
Terms and licenses: Academic/Nonprofit Terms; Industry Terms: Not Available to Industry
How to cite: pLKO-Cre sgAdam10 v3 was a gift from Daniel Schramek (Addgene plasmid # 158034 ; http://n2t.net/addgene:158034 ; RRID:Addgene_158034)
